Addgene plasmid #81434: pDONR223_COPS2_p.A317D
Purpose: Gateway Donor vector containing COPS2 , part of the Target Accelerator Plasmid Collection.
Depositing lab: Jesse Boehm & William Hahn & David Root. Depositing organization: Broad Institute. Publication: Systematic Functional Interrogation of Rare Cancer Variants Identifies Oncogenic Alleles. Kim E, Ilic N, Shrestha Y, Zou L, Kamburov A, Zhu C, Yang X, Lubonja R, Tran N, Nguyen C, Lawrence MS, Piccioni F, Bagul M, Doench JG, Chouinard CR, Wu X, Hogstrom L, Natoli T, Tamayo P, Horn H, Corsello SM, Lage K, Root DE, Subramanian A, Golub TR, Getz G, Boehm JS, Hahn WC. Cancer Discov. 2016 Jul;6(7):714-26. doi: 10.1158/2159-8290.CD-16-0160. Epub 2016 May 4. PubMed 27147599.
Backbone
  Vector backbone: pDONR223
  Backbone manufacturer: Invitrogen
  Backbone size w/o insert (bp): 2790
  Vector type: Gateway Entry vector
Growth in bacteria
  Bacterial resistance: Spectinomycin, 50 μg/mL
  Growth temperature: 37°C
  Growth strain: DH5alpha
  Copy number: High Copy
Gene/Insert
  Gene/Insert name: COPS2
  Species: H. sapiens (human)
  Mutation: A317D
  GenBank ID: NM_004236.3
  Entrez Gene: COPS2 (a.k.a. ALIEN, CSN2, SGN2, TRIP15)
  Promoter: None
  Cloning method: Gateway Cloning
  Sequencing primers: 5′ M13pUC-fwd; 3′ M13-Rev
Terms and licenses: Academic/Nonprofit Terms; Industry Terms: Not Available to Industry
Depositor comments: Closed state: stop codon immediately follows insert
How to cite: pDONR223_COPS2_p.A317D was a gift from Jesse Boehm & William Hahn & David Root (Addgene plasmid # 81434 ; http://n2t.net/addgene:81434 ; RRID:Addgene_81434)
