[The description below was written by a language model from this plasmid's Addgene catalogue record and pLannotate feature annotations shown in this document.]
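Description:
pDONR223_COPS2_p.A317D is a Gateway entry clone built on the Invitrogen pDONR223 backbone and carrying the human COPS2 open reading frame with an A317D missense substitution. It is a small bacterial plasmid of about 4.1 kb. A high-copy ColE1/pUC-type origin supports its replication in E. coli, and selection is through the aadA (SmR) aminoglycoside adenylyltransferase gene, which confers spectinomycin resistance. The annotation also picks up a class 1 integron Pc promoter fragment and a short gentamicin acetyltransferase remnant upstream of aadA. Short lacZα and lacI fragments are annotated as well, and rrnB T1 and T2 terminators help insulate the cloning region from read-through transcription.

The COPS2 coding sequence is flanked on both sides by attL-type recombination sites. The automated annotation labels both of them attL3, but functionally they are the pair of sites used in the Gateway LR reaction. COPS2 (also called CSN2, TRIP15 or ALIEN) encodes an essential subunit of the COP9 signalosome, which regulates cullin-based ubiquitin ligases by deneddylation. The record lists no promoter for the insert. The only nearby promoter is a T7 promoter lying outside the downstream att site in the reverse orientation, so the plasmid is a shuttle clone, not an expression construct. The insert is in the "closed" configuration, with a stop codon immediately after the ORF, so it is not suited to C-terminal fusion tags after transfer.

The clone belongs to the Target Accelerator Plasmid Collection, which was associated with systematic functional testing of rare cancer-associated variants. Its intended use is LR recombination of the mutant allele into destination vectors of choice for expression studies.
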