Features (pLannotate 1.2.2; 12 found; start..end, strand, type, name):
     38..74      -  CDS            lacZα (fragment): LacZα fragment of β-galactosidase; lacZ fragment
     91..186     +  protein_bind   attL3: mutant version of attL; recombination site for the Gateway® LR reaction LR Clonase™
    192..1520    +  CDS            COPS2: CSN2_HUMAN - Also known as CSN2, TRIP15. Experimental evidence at protein level: Swiss-Prot protein existence level 1. Essential component of the COP9 signalosome complex (CSN), a complex involved in various cellular and developmental processes. The CSN complex is an essential regulator of the ubiquitin (Ubl) conjugation pathway by mediating the deneddylation of the cullin subunits of SCF-type E3 ligase complexes, leading to decrease the Ubl ligase activity of SCF-type complexes such as SCF, CSA or DDB2. The complex is also involved in phosphorylation of p53/TP53, c-jun/JUN, IkappaBalpha/NFKBI
   1528..1623    -  protein_bind   attL3: mutant version of attL; recombination site for the Gateway® LR reaction LR Clonase™
   1642..1660    -  promoter       T7 promoter: promoter for bacteriophage T7 RNA polymerase
   1850..1873    +  promoter       Pc promoter (fragment): intI1 (promoter lies within the coding sequence); class 1 integron promoter
   2049..2105    +  CDS            GmR (fragment): gentamycin acetyltransferase; aacC1; confers resistance to gentamycin
   2112..2903    +  CDS            SmR: aminoglycoside adenylyltransferase (Murphy, 1985); aadA; confers resistance to spectinomycin and streptomycin
   2996..3584    +  rep_origin     ori: high-copy-number ColE1/pMB1/pBR322/pUC origin of replication
   3767..3859    +  CDS            lacI (fragment): lac repressor; lacI; The lac repressor binds to the lac operator to inhibit transcription in E. coli. This inhibition can be relieved by adding lactose or isopropyl-β-D-thiogalactopyranoside (IPTG).
   3914..3941    -  terminator     rrnB T2 terminator: transcription terminator T2 from the E. coli rrnB gene
   4073..4116    +  terminator     rrnB T1 terminator: Escherichia coli rrnB; transcription terminator T1 from the E. coli rrnB gene
>Addgene plasmid #81434 | pDONR223_COPS2_p.A317D | addgene full sequence | sequence record 168263 | Addgene NGS Result
GGCAGTTCCCTACTCTCGCGTTAACGCTAGCATGGATGTTTTCCCAGTCACGACGTTGTAAAACGACGGC
CAGTCTTAAGCTCGGGCCCCAAATAATGATTTTATTTTGACTGATAGTGACCTGTTCGTTGCAACAAATT
GATGAGCAATGCTTTTTTATAATGCCAACTTTGTACAAAAAAGTTGGCACCATGTCTGACATGGAGGATG
ATTTCATGTGCGATGATGAGGAGGACTACGACCTGGAATACTCTGAAGATAGTAACTCCGAGCCAAATGT
GGATTTGGAAAATCAGTACTATAATTCCAAAGCATTAAAAGAAGATGACCCAAAAGCGGCATTAAGCAGT
TTCCAAAAGGTTTTGGAACTTGAAGGTGAAAAAGGAGAATGGGGATTTAAAGCACTGAAACAAATGATTA
AGATTAACTTCAAGTTGACAAACTTTCCAGAAATGATGAATAGATATAAGCAGCTATTGACCTATATTCG
GAGTGCAGTCACAAGAAATTATTCTGAAAAATCCATTAATTCTATTCTTGATTATATCTCTACTTCTAAA
CAGATGGATTTACTGCAGGAATTCTATGAAACAACACTGGAAGCTTTGAAAGATGCTAAGAATGATAGAC
TGTGGTTTAAGACAAACACAAAGCTTGGAAAATTATATTTAGAACGAGAGGAATATGGAAAGCTTCAAAA
AATTTTACGCCAGTTACATCAGTCGTGCCAGACTGATGATGGAGAAGATGATCTGAAAAAAGGTACACAG
TTATTAGAAATATATGCTTTGGAAATTCAAATGTACACAGCACAGAAAAATAACAAAAAACTTAAAGCAC
TCTATGAACAGTCACTTCACATCAAGTCTGCCATCCCTCATCCACTGATTATGGGAGTTATCAGAGAATG
TGGTGGTAAAATGCACTTGAGGGAAGGTGAATTTGAAAAGGCACACACTGATTTTTTTGAAGCCTTCAAG
AATTATGATGAATCTGGAAGTCCAAGACGAACCACTTGCTTAAAATATTTGGTCTTAGCAAATATGCTTA
TGAAATCGGGAATAAATCCATTTGACTCACAGGAGGCCAAGCCGTACAAAAATGATCCAGAAATTTTAGC
AATGACGAATTTAGTAAGTGACTATCAGAATAATGACATCACTGAATTTGAAAAGATTCTAAAAACAAAT
CACAGCAACATCATGGATGATCCTTTCATAAGAGAACACATTGAAGAGCTTTTGCGAAACATCAGAACAC
AAGTGCTTATAAAATTAATTAAGCCTTACACAAGAATACATATTCCTTTTATTTCTAAGGAGTTAAACAT
AGATGTAGCTGATGTGGAGAGCTTGCTGGTGCAGTGCATATTGGATAACACTATTCATGGCCGAATTGAT
CAAGTCAACCAACTCCTTGAACTGGATCATCAGAAGAGGGGTGGTGCACGATATACTGCACTAGATAAAT
GGACCAACCAACTAAATTCTCTCAACCAGGCTGTAGTCAGTAAACTGGCTTGATTGCCAACTTTCTTGTA
CAAAGTTGGCATTATAAGAAAGCATTGCTTATCAATTTGTTGCAACGAACAGGTCACTATCAGTCAAAAT
AAAATCATTATTTGCCATCCAGCTGATATCCCCTATAGTGAGTCGTATTACATGGTCATAGCTGTTTCCT
GGCAGCTCTGGCCCGTGTCTCAAAATCTCTGATGTTACATTGCACAAGATAAAAATATATCATCATGCCT
CCTCTAGACCAGCCAGGACAGAAATGCCTCGACTTCGCTGCTACCCAAGGTTGCCGGGTGACGCACACCG
TGGAAACGGATGAAGGCACGAACCCAGTGGACATAAGCCTGTTCGGTTCGTAAGCTGTAATGCAAGTAGC
GTATGCGCTCACGCAACTGGTCCAGAACCTTGACCGAACGCAGCGGTGGTAACGGCGCAGTGGCGGTTTT
CATGGCTTGTTATGACTGTTTTTTTGGGGTACAGTCTATGCCTCGGGCATCCAAGCAGCAAGCGCGTTAC
GCCGTGGGTCGATGTTTGATGTTATGGAGCAGCAACGATGTTACGCAGCAGGGCAGTCGCCCTAAAACAA
AGTTAAACATTATGAGGGAAGCGGTGATCGCCGAAGTATCGACTCAACTATCAGAGGTAGTTGGCGTCAT
CGAGCGCCATCTCGAACCGACGTTGCTGGCCGTACATTTGTACGGCTCCGCAGTGGATGGCGGCCTGAAG
CCACACAGTGATATTGATTTGCTGGTTACGGTGACCGTAAGGCTTGATGAAACAACGCGGCGAGCTTTGA
TCAACGACCTTTTGGAAACTTCGGCTTCCCCTGGAGAGAGCGAGATTCTCCGCGCTGTAGAAGTCACCAT
TGTTGTGCACGACGACATCATTCCGTGGCGTTATCCAGCTAAGCGCGAACTGCAATTTGGAGAATGGCAG
CGCAATGACATTCTTGCAGGTATCTTCGAGCCAGCCACGATCGACATTGATCTGGCTATCTTGCTGACAA
AAGCAAGAGAACATAGCGTTGCCTTGGTAGGTCCAGCGGCGGAGGAACTCTTTGATCCGGTTCCTGAACA
GGATCTATTTGAGGCGCTAAATGAAACCTTAACGCTATGGAACTCGCCGCCCGACTGGGCTGGCGATGAG
CGAAATGTAGTGCTTACGTTGTCCCGCATTTGGTACAGCGCAGTAACCGGCAAAATCGCGCCGAAGGATG
TCGCTGCCGACTGGGCAATGGAGCGCCTGCCGGCCCAGTATCAGCCCGTCATACTTGAAGCTAGACAGGC
TTATCTTGGACAAGAAGAAGATCGCTTGGCCTCGCGCGCAGATCAGTTGGAAGAATTTGTCCACTACGTG
AAAGGCGAGATCACCAAGGTAGTCGGCAAATAACCCTCGAGCCACCCATGACCAAAATCCCTTAACGTGA
GTTACGCGTCGTTCCACTGAGCGTCAGACCCCGTAGAAAAGATCAAAGGATCTTCTTGAGATCCTTTTTT
TCTGCGCGTAATCTGCTGCTTGCAAACAAAAAAACCACCGCTACCAGCGGTGGTTTGTTTGCCGGATCAA
GAGCTACCAACTCTTTTTCCGAAGGTAACTGGCTTCAGCAGAGCGCAGATACCAAATACTGTTCTTCTAG
TGTAGCCGTAGTTAGGCCACCACTTCAAGAACTCTGTAGCACCGCCTACATACCTCGCTCTGCTAATCCT
GTTACCAGTGGCTGCTGCCAGTGGCGATAAGTCGTGTCTTACCGGGTTGGACTCAAGACGATAGTTACCG
GATAAGGCGCAGCGGTCGGGCTGAACGGGGGGTTCGTGCACACAGCCCAGCTTGGAGCGAACGACCTACA
CCGAACTGAGATACCTACAGCGTGAGCTATGAGAAAGCGCCACGCTTCCCGAAGGGAGAAAGGCGGACAG
GTATCCGGTAAGCGGCAGGGTCGGAACAGGAGAGCGCACGAGGGAGCTTCCAGGGGGAAACGCCTGGTAT
CTTTATAGTCCTGTCGGGTTTCGCCACCTCTGACTTGAGCGTCGATTTTTGTGATGCTCGTCAGGGGGGC
GGAGCCTATGGAAAAACGCCAGCAACGCGGCCTTTTTACGGTTCCTGGCCTTTTGCTGGCCTTTTGCTCA
CATGTTCTTTCCTGCGTTATCCCCTGATTCTGTGGATAACCGTATTACCGCCTTTGAGTGAGCTGATACC
GCTCGCCGCAGCCGAACGACCGAGCGCAGCGAGTCAGTGAGCGAGGAAGCGGAAGAGCGCCCAATACGCA
AACCGCCTCTCCCCGCGCGTTGGCCGATTCATTAATGCAGCTGGCACGACAGGTTTCCCGACTGGAAAGC
GGGCAGTGAGCGCAACGCAATTAATACGCGTACCGCTAGCCAGGAAGAGTTTGTAGAAACGCAAAAAGGC
CATCCGTCAGGATGGCCTTCTGCTTAGTTTGATGCCTGGCAGTTTATGGCGGGCGTCCTGCCCGCCACCC
TCCGGGCCGTTGCTTCACAACGTTCAAATCCGCTCCCGGCGGATTTGTCCTACTCAGGAGAGCGTTCACC
GACAAACAACAGATAAAACGAAAGGCCCAGTCTTCCGACTGAGCCTTTCGTTTTATTTGATGCCT
