>Addgene plasmid #81434 | pDONR223_COPS2_p.A317D | depositor partial sequence | sequence record 154753 | Insert sequence
ATGTCTGACATGGAGGATGATTTCATGTGCGATGATGAGGAGGACTACGACCTGGAATACTCTGAAGATA
GTAACTCCGAGCCAAATGTGGATTTGGAAAATCAGTACTATAATTCCAAAGCATTAAAAGAAGATGACCC
AAAAGCGGCATTAAGCAGTTTCCAAAAGGTTTTGGAACTTGAAGGTGAAAAAGGAGAATGGGGATTTAAA
GCACTGAAACAAATGATTAAGATTAACTTCAAGTTGACAAACTTTCCAGAAATGATGAATAGATATAAGC
AGCTATTGACCTATATTCGGAGTGCAGTCACAAGAAATTATTCTGAAAAATCCATTAATTCTATTCTTGA
TTATATCTCTACTTCTAAACAGATGGATTTACTGCAGGAATTCTATGAAACAACACTGGAAGCTTTGAAA
GATGCTAAGAATGATAGACTGTGGTTTAAGACAAACACAAAGCTTGGAAAATTATATTTAGAACGAGAGG
AATATGGAAAGCTTCAAAAAATTTTACGCCAGTTACATCAGTCGTGCCAGACTGATGATGGAGAAGATGA
TCTGAAAAAAGGTACACAGTTATTAGAAATATATGCTTTGGAAATTCAAATGTACACAGCACAGAAAAAT
AACAAAAAACTTAAAGCACTCTATGAACAGTCACTTCACATCAAGTCTGCCATCCCTCATCCACTGATTA
TGGGAGTTATCAGAGAATGTGGTGGTAAAATGCACTTGAGGGAAGGTGAATTTGAAAAGGCACACACTGA
TTTTTTTGAAGCCTTCAAGAATTATGATGAATCTGGAAGTCCAAGACGAACCACTTGCTTAAAATATTTG
GTCTTAGCAAATATGCTTATGAAATCGGGAATAAATCCATTTGACTCACAGGAGGCCAAGCCGTACAAAA
ATGATCCAGAAATTTTAGCAATGACGAATTTAGTAAGTGACTATCAGAATAATGACATCACTGAATTTGA
AAAGATTCTAAAAACAAATCACAGCAACATCATGGATGATCCTTTCATAAGAGAACACATTGAAGAGCTT
TTGCGAAACATCAGAACACAAGTGCTTATAAAATTAATTAAGCCTTACACAAGAATACATATTCCTTTTA
TTTCTAAGGAGTTAAACATAGATGTAGCTGATGTGGAGAGCTTGCTGGTGCAGTGCATATTGGATAACAC
TATTCATGGCCGAATTGATCAAGTCAACCAACTCCTTGAACTGGATCATCAGAAGAGGGGTGGTGCACGA
TATACTGCACTAGATAAATGGACCAACCAACTAAATTCTCTCAACCAGGCTGTAGTCAGTAAACTGGCT
